>Addgene plasmid #10971 | pTA-Luc SIRT1 promoter (-202) | addgene full sequence | sequence record 172739 | Addgene NGS Result
[124 nt withheld, positions 1-124]
C
[91 nt withheld, positions 126-216]
A
[49 nt withheld, positions 218-266]
CCTTTGACGTTGGAGTCCACGTTCTTT
[37 nt withheld, positions 294-330]
ACCCTATCTCGGTCTATTCTTTTGATTTATAAGGGATTTTGCCGATTTCGGCCTATTGGTTAAAAAATGA
GCTGATTTAACAAAAATTTAACGCGAATTTTAACAAAATATTAACGCTTACAATTTGCCATTCGCCATTC
AGGCTGCGCAACTGTTGGGAAGGGCGATCGGTGCGGGCCTCTTCGCTATTACGCCAGCCCAAGCTACCAT
GATAAGTAAGTAATATTAAGGTACGGGAGGTACTTGGAGCGGCCGCAATAAAATATCTTTATTTTCATTA
CATCTGTGTGTTGGTTTTTTGTGTGAATCGATAGTACTAACATACGCTCTCCATCAAAACAAAACGAAAC
AAAACAAACTAGCAAAATAGGCTGTCCCCAGTGCAAGTGCAGGTGCCAGAACATTTCTCTATCGATAGCA
GGCCGCGGGCGGCGCCCGGCCACGTGACCCGGCGTGTTGTGGTCCGGCCCGCGTGGGTGGCGGGAGAGGC
GCGGGGGCGGGGAGGGGCGGGTCACGTGACGGGGTTTAAATCTCCCGCAGCCGAGCCGCGGGGGCGCCAG
TGCCGCGCGTCGAGCGGAGCAGAGGAGGCGAGGGCGGAGGGCCAGAGAGGCAGTTGGAAGAAGGGCGAAT
TCTGCAGATGATCTAGACTCTAGAGGGTATATAATGGAAGCTCGAATTCCAGCTTGGCATTCCGGTACTG
TTGGTAAAAAGCTTGGCATTCCGGTACTGTTGGTAAAGCCACCATGGAAGACGCCAAAAACATAAAGAAA
GGCCCGGCGCCATTCTATCCGCTGGAAGATGGAACCGCTGGAGAGCAACTGCATAAGGCTATGAAGAGAT
ACGCCCTGGTTCCTGGAACAATTGCTTTTACAGATGCACATATCGAGGTGGACATCACTTACGCTGAGTA
CTTCGAAATGTCCGTTCGGTTGGCAGAAGCTATGAAACGATATGGGCTGAATACAAATCACAGAATCGTC
GTATGCAGTGAAAACTCTCTTCAATTCTTTATGCCGGTGTTGGGCGCGTTATTTATCGGAGTTGCAGTTG
CGCCCGCGAACGACATTTATAATGAACGTGAATTGCTCAACAGTATGGGCATTTCGCAGCCTACCGTGGT
GTTCGTTTCCAAAAAGGGGTTGCAAAAAATTTTGAACGTGCAAAAAAAGCTCCCAATCATCCAAAAAATT
ATTATCATGGATTCTAAAACGGATTACCAGGGATTTCAGTCGATGTACACGTTCGTCACATCTCATCTAC
CTCCCGGTTTTAATGAATACGATTTTGTGCCAGAGTCCTTCGATAGGGACAAGACAATTGCACTGATCAT
GAACTCCTCTGGATCTACTGGTCTGCCTAAAGGTGTCGCTCTGCCTCATAGAACTGCCTGCGTGAGATTC
TCGCATGCCAGAGATCCTATTTTTGGCAATCAAATCATTCCGGATACTGCGATTTTAAGTGTTGTTCCAT
TCCATCACGGTTTTGGAATGTTTACTACACTCGGATATTTGATATGTGGATTTCGAGTCGTCTTAATGTA
TAGATTTGAAGAAGAGCTGTTTCTGAGGAGCCTTCAGGATTACAAGATTCAAAGTGCGCTGCTGGTGCCA
ACCCTATTCTCCTTCTTCGCCAAAAGCACTCTGATTGACAAATACGATTTATCTAATTTACACGAAATTG
CTTCTGGTGGCGCTCCCCTCTCTAAGGAAGTCGGGGAAGCGGTTGCCAAGAGGTTCCATCTGCCAGGTAT
CAGGCAAGGATATGGGCTCACTGAGACTACATCAGCTATTCTGATTACACCCGAGGGGGATGATAAACCG
GGCGCGGTCGGTAAAGTTGTTCCATTTTTTGAAGCGAAGGTTGTGGATCTGGATACCGGGAAAACGCTGG
GCGTTAATCAAAGAGGCGAACTGTGTGTGAGAGGTCCTATGATTATGTCCGGTTATGTAAACAATCCGGA
AGCGACCAACGCCTTGATTGACAAGGATGGATGGCTACATTCTGGAGACATAGCTTACTGGGACGAAGAC
GAACACTTCTTCATCGTTGACCGCCTGAAGTCTCTGATTAAGTACAAAGGCTATCAGGTGGCTCCCGCTG
AATTGGAATCCATCTTGCTCCAACACCCCAACATCTTCGACGCAGGTGTCGCAGGTCTTCCCGACGATGA
CGCCGGTGAACTTCCCGCCGCCGTTGTTGTTTTGGAGCACGGAAAGACGATGACGGAAAAAGAGATCGTG
GATTACGTCGCCAGTCAAGTAACAACCGCGAAAAAGTTGCGCGGAGGAGTTGTGTTTGTGGACGAAGTAC
CGAAAGGTCTTACCGGAAAACTCGACGCAAGAAAAATCAGAGAGATCCTCATAAAGGCCAAGAAGGGCGG
AAAGATCGCCGTGTAATTCTAGAGTCGGGGCGGCCGGCCGCTTCGAGCAGACATGATAAGATACATTGAT
GAGTTTGGACAAACCACAACTAGAATGCAGTGAAAAAAATGCTTTATTTGTGAAATTTGTGATGCTATTG
CTTTATTTGTAACCATTATAAGCTGCAATAAACAAGTTAACAACAACAATTGCATTCATTTTATGTTTCA
GGTTCAGGGGGAGGTGTGGGAGGTTTTTTAAAGCAAGTAAAACCTCTACAAATGTGGTAAAATCGATAAG
GATCCGTCGACCGATGCCCTTGAGAGCCTTCAACCCAGTCAGCTCCTTCCGGTGGGCGCGGGGCATGACT
ATCGTCGCCGCACTTATGACTGTCTTCTTTATCATGCAACTCGTAGGACAGGTGCCGGCAGCGCTCTTCC
GCTTCCTCGCTCACTGACTCGCTGCGCTCGGTCGTTCGGCTGCGGCGAGCGGTATCAGCTCACTCAAAGG
CGGTAATACGGTTATCCACAGAATCAGGGGATAACGCAGGAAAGAACATGTGAGCAAAAGGCCAGCAAAA
GGCCAGGAACCGTAAAAAGGCCGCGTTGCTGGCGTTTTTCCATAGGCTCCGCCCCCCTGACGAGCATCAC
AAAAATCGACGCTCAAGTCAGAGGTGGCGAAACCCGACAGGACTATAAAGATACCAGGCGTTTCCCCCTG
GAAGCTCCCTCGTGCGCTCTCCTGTTCCGACCCTGCCGCTTACCGGATACCTGTCCGCCTTTCTCCCTTC
GGGAAGCGTGGCGCTTTCTCATAGCTCACGCTGTAGGTATCTCAGTTCGGTGTAGGTCGTTCGCTCCAAG
CTGGGCTGTGTGCACGAACCCCCCGTTCAGCCCGACCGCTGCGCCTTATCCGGTAACTATCGTCTTGAGT
CCAACCCGGTAAGACACGACTTATCGCCACTGGCAGCAGCCACTGGTAACAGGATTAGCAGAGCGAGGTA
TGTAGGCGGTGCTACAGAGTTCTTGAAGTGGTGGCCTAACTACGGCTACACTAGAAGAACAGTATTTGGT
ATCTGCGCTCTGCTGAAGCCAGTTACCTTCGGAAAAAGAGTTGGTAGCTCTTGATCCGGCAAACAAACCA
CCGCTGGTAGCGGTGGTTTTTTTGTTTGCAAGCAGCAGATTACGCGCAGAAAAAAAGGATCTCAAGAAGA
TCCTTTGATCTTTTCTACGGGGTCTGACGCTCAGTGGAACGAAAACTCACGTTAAGGGATTTTGGTCATG
AGATTATCAAAAAGGATCTTCACCTAGATCCTTTTAAATTAAAAATGAAGTTTTAAATCAATCTAAAGTA
TATATGAGTAAACTTGGTCTGACAGTTACCAATGCTTAATCAGTGAGGCACCTATCTCAGCGATCTGTCT
ATTTCGTTCATCCATAGTTGCCTGACTCCCCGTCGTGTAGATAACTACGATACGGGAGGGCTTACCATCT
GGCCCCAGTGCTGCAATGATACCGCGAGACCCACGCTCACCGGCTCCAGATTTATCAGCAATAAACCAGC
CAGCCGGAAGGGCCGAGCGCAGAAGTGGTCCTGCAACTTTATCCGCCTCCATCCAGTCTATTAATTGTTG
CCGGGAAGCTAGAGTAAGTAGTTCGCCAGTTAATAGTTTGCGCAACGTTGTTGCCATTGCTACAGGCATC
GTGGTGTCACGCTCGTCGTTTGGTATGGCTTCATTCAGCTCCGGTTCCCAACGATCAAGGCGAGTTACAT
GATCCCCCATGTTGTGCAAAAAAGCGGTTAGCTCCTTCGGTCCTCCGATCGTTGTCAGAAGTAAGTTGGC
CGCAGTGTTATCACTCATGGTTATGGCAGCACTGCATAATTCTCTTACTGTCATGCCATCCGTAAGATGC
TTTTCTGTGACTGGTGAGTACTCAACCAAGTCATTCTGAGAATAGTGTATGCGGCGACCGAGTTGCTCTT
GCCCGGCGTCAATACGGGATAATACCGCGCCACATAGCAGAACTTTAAAAGTGCTCATCATTGGAAAACG
TTCTTCGGGGCGAAAACTCTCAAGGATCTTACCGCTGTTGAGATCCAGTTCGATGTAACCCACTCGTGCA
CCCAACTGATCTTCAGCATCTTTTACTTTCACCAGCGTTTCTGGGTGAGCAAAAACAGGAAGGCAAAATG
CCGCAAAAAAGGGAATAAGGGCGACACGGAAATGTTGAATACTCATACTCTTCCTTTTTCAATATTATTG
AAGCATTTATCAGGGTTATTGTCTCATGAGCGGATACATATTTGAATGTATTTAGAAAAATAAACAAATA
GGGGTTCCGCGCACATTTCCCCGAAAAGTGCCACCTG
Features (pLannotate 1.2.2; 12 found; start..end, strand, type, name):
      1..429     +  rep_origin     f1 ori (sequence partly withheld): f1 bacteriophage origin of replication; arrow indicates direction of (+) strand synthesis
    461..528     -  CDS            lacZα (fragment): LacZα fragment of β-galactosidase; lacZ fragment
    587..635     +  polyA_signal   poly(A) signal: synthetic polyadenylation signal
    649..740     +  misc_feature   pause site: RNA polymerase II transcriptional pause signal from the human α2 globin gene
    981..1012    +  promoter       minP: minimal TATA-box promoter with low basal activity
   1074..2726    +  CDS            luciferase: firefly luciferase; luc+; enhanced luc+ version of the luciferase gene
   2767..2888    -  polyA_signal   SV40 poly(A) signal: SV40 polyadenylation signal
   2911..2979    -  CDS            large T antigen (fragment): large T antigen from SV40 (simian virus 40)
   2995..3127    +  CDS            TcR (fragment): tetracycline efflux protein; tet; confers resistance to tetracycline
   3307..3895    -  rep_origin     ori: high-copy-number ColE1/pMB1/pBR322/pUC origin of replication
   4066..4926    -  CDS            AmpR: β-lactamase; bla; confers resistance to ampicillin, carbenicillin, and related antibiotics
   4927..5031    -  promoter       AmpR promoter: bla
