[The description below was written by a language model from this plasmid's Addgene catalogue record and pLannotate feature annotations shown in this document.]
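Description:
pTA-Luc SIRT1 promoter (-202) is a firefly luciferase reporter plasmid for mammalian cells, built on the commercial pTA-Luc backbone (about 4.8 kb; the sequenced construct is about 5.06 kb). It is maintained in E. coli as a high-copy plasmid through a ColE1/pUC-type origin and selected with ampicillin via a β-lactamase gene driven by its own bla promoter. An f1 phage origin is also present. The short lacZα, tetracycline-resistance and SV40 large T antigen fragments in the annotation are non-functional remnants of the vector's construction. The feature table lists no mammalian selection marker.

The insert is a 202 bp fragment of the mouse Sirt1 promoter, introduced by restriction cloning. It is not itself annotated in the feature table. It most plausibly lies in the unannotated gap between the upstream pause site and the minimal TATA-box promoter (minP), but this placement is an inference from the map rather than a recorded fact. Downstream of minP is the enhanced luc+ firefly luciferase coding sequence, followed by an SV40 polyadenylation signal. Upstream of the cloning region, a synthetic poly(A) signal and an RNA polymerase II pause site from the human α2-globin gene block read-through transcription from the backbone, keeping background luciferase signal low. Because minP has little basal activity, luciferase output mainly reflects the regulatory activity contributed by the Sirt1 fragment.

The "-202" designation suggests that the plasmid is one member of a promoter truncation series. Such constructs are typically transfected into mammalian cells to map the sequences controlling Sirt1 transcription. The associated study examined forkhead-dependent regulation of SIRT1 by nutrient availability.
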