Addgene plasmid #10971: pTA-Luc SIRT1 promoter (-202)
Depositing lab: Toren Finkel. Depositing organization: National Heart, Lung, and Blood Institute (NHLBI). Publication: Nutrient availability regulates SIRT1 through a forkhead-dependent pathway. Nemoto S, Fergusson MM, Finkel T. Science. 2004 Dec 17. 306(5704):2105-8. 10.1126/science.1101731 PubMed 15604409.
Backbone
  Vector backbone: pTA-Luc
  Backbone manufacturer: Clontech
  Backbone size w/o insert (bp): 4800
  Vector type: Mammalian Expression, Luciferase
Growth in bacteria
  Bacterial resistance: Ampicillin, 100 μg/mL
  Growth temperature: 37°C
  Growth strain: DH5alpha
  Copy number: High Copy
Gene/Insert
  Gene/Insert name: SIRT1 promoter
  Species: M. musculus (mouse)
  Insert size (bp): 202
  Entrez Gene: Sirt1 (a.k.a. SIR2L1, Sir2, Sir2a, Sir2alpha)
  Cloning method: Restriction Enzyme
  Sequencing primers: 5′ RVprimer3; 3′ LucNrev
Terms and licenses: Academic/Nonprofit Terms; Industry Terms: Not Available to Industry
How to cite: pTA-Luc SIRT1 promoter (-202) was a gift from Toren Finkel (Addgene plasmid # 10971 ; http://n2t.net/addgene:10971 ; RRID:Addgene_10971)
