>Addgene plasmid #10971 | pTA-Luc SIRT1 promoter (-202) | addgene partial sequence | sequence record 53841 | RVprimer3 5'-CTAGCAAAATAGGCTGTCCC-3'
TTTCTCTATCGATAGCAGGCCGCGGGCGGCGCCCGGCCACGTGACCCGGCGTGTTGTGGTCCGGCCCGCG
TGGGTGGCGGGAGAGGCGCGGGGGCGGGGAGGGGCGGGTCACGTGACGGGGTTTAAATCTCCCGCAGCCG
AGCCGCGGGGGCGCCAGTGCCGCGCGTCGAGCGGAGCAGAGGAGGCGAGGGCGGAGGGCCAGAGAGGCAG
TTGGAAGAAGGGCGAATTCTGCAGATGATCTAGACTCTAGAGGGTATATAATGGAAGCTCGAATTCCAGC
TTGGCATTCCGGTACTGTTGGTAAAAAGCTTGGCATTCCGGTACTGTTGGTAAAGCCACCATGGAAGACG
CCAAAAACATAAAGAAAGGCCCGGCGCCATTCTATCCGCTGGAAGATGGAACCGCTGGAGAGCAACTGCA
TAAGGCTATGAAGAGATACGCCCTGGTTCCTGGAACAATTGCTTTTACAGATGCACATATCGAGGTGGAC
ATCACTTACGCTGAGTACTTCGAAATGTCCGTTCGGTTGGCAGAAGCTATGAAACGATATGGGCTGAATA
CAAATCACAGAATCGTCGTATGCAGTGAAAACTCTCTTCAATTCTTTATGCCGGTGTTGGGCGCGTTATT
TATCGGAGTTGCAGTTGCGCCCGCGAACGACATTTATAATGAACGTGAATTGCTCAACAGTATGGGCATT
TCGCAGCCTACCGTGGTGTTCGTTTCCAAAAAGGGGTTGCAAAAAATTTTGAACGTGCAAAAAAAGCTCC
CAATCATCCAAAAAATTATTATCATGGATTCTAAAACGGATTACCAGGGATTTCAGTCGATGTACACGTT
CGTCACATCTCATCTACCTCCCGGTTTTAATGAATACGATTTTGTGCCAGAGTCCTTCGATAGGGACA
